>Addgene plasmid #223055 | pdest N-FLAG METTL1-WT puro | addgene full sequence | sequence record 440956 | Addgene NGS Result
GTTCTTTCCTGCGTTATCCCCTGATTCTGTGGATAACCGTATTACCGCCTTTGAGTGAGCTGATACCGCT
CGCCGCAGCCGAACGACCGAGCGCAGCGAGTCAGTGAGCGAGGAAGCGGAAGAGCGCCCAATACGCAAAC
CGCCTCTCCCCGCGCGTTGGCCGATTCATTAATGCAGCTGGCACGACAGGTTTCCCGACTGGAAAGCGGG
CAGTGAGCGCAACGCAATTAATGTGAGTTAGCTCACTCATTAGGCACCCCAGGCTTTACACTTTATGCTT
CCGGCTCGTATGTTGTGTGGAATTGTGAGCGGATAACAATTTCACACAGGAAACAGCTATGACCATGATT
ACGCCAAGCGCGCAATTAACCCTCACTAAAGGGAACAAAAGCTGGAGCTGCAAGCTTAATGTAGTCTTAT
GCAATACTCTTGTAGTCTTGCAACATGGTAACGATGAGTTAGCAACATGCCTTACAAGGAGAGAAAAAGC
ACCGTGCATGCCGATTGGTGGAAGTAAGGTGGTACGATCGTGCCTTATTAGGAAGGCAACAGACGGGTCT
GACATGGATTGGACGAACCACTGAATTGCCGCATTGCAGAGATATTGTATTTAAGTGCCTAGCTCGATAC
ATAAACGGGTCTCTCTGGTTAGACCAGATCTGAGCCTGGGAGCTCTCTGGCTAACTAGGGAACCCACTGC
TTAAGCCTCAATAAAGCTTGCCTTGAGTGCTTCAAGTAGTGTGTGCCCGTCTGTTGTGTGACTCTGGTAA
CTAGAGATCCCTCAGACCCTTTTAGTCAGTGTGGAAAATCTCTAGCAGTGGCGCCCGAACAGGGACTTGA
AAGCGAAAGGGAAACCAGAGGAGCTCTCTCGACGCAGGACTCGGCTTGCTGAAGCGCGCACGGCAAGAGG
CGAGGGGCGGCGACTGGTGAGTACGCCAAAAATTTTGACTAGCGGAGGCTAGAAGGAGAGAGATGGGTGC
GAGAGCGTCAGTATTAAGCGGGGGAGAATTAGATCGCGATGGGAAAAAATTCGGTTAAGGCCAGGGGGAA
AGAAAAAATATAAATTAAAACATATAGTATGGGCAAGCAGGGAGCTAGAACGATTCGCAGTTAATCCTGG
CCTGTTAGAAACATCAGAAGGCTGTAGACAAATACTGGGACAGCTACAACCATCCCTTCAGACAGGATCA
GAAGAACTTAGATCATTATATAATACAGTAGCAACCCTCTATTGTGTGCATCAAAGGATAGAGATAAAAG
ACACCAAGGAAGCTTTAGACAAGATAGAGGAAGAGCAAAACAAAAGTAAGACCACCGCACAGCAAGCGGC
CGCTGATCTTCAGACCTGGAGGAGGAGATATGAGGGACAATTGGAGAAGTGAATTATATAAATATAAAGT
AGTAAAAATTGAACCATTAGGAGTAGCACCCACCAAGGCAAAGAGAAGAGTGGTGCAGAGAGAAAAAAGA
GCAGTGGGAATAGGAGCTTTGTTCCTTGGGTTCTTGGGAGCAGCAGGAAGCACTATGGGCGCAGCGTCAA
TGACGCTGACGGTACAGGCCAGACAATTATTGTCTGGTATAGTGCAGCAGCAGAACAATTTGCTGAGGGC
TATTGAGGCGCAACAGCATCTGTTGCAACTCACAGTCTGGGGCATCAAGCAGCTCCAGGCAAGAATCCTG
GCTGTGGAAAGATACCTAAAGGATCAACAGCTCCTGGGGATTTGGGGTTGCTCTGGAAAACTCATTTGCA
CCACTGCTGTGCCTTGGAATGCTAGTTGGAGTAATAAATCTCTGGAACAGATTTGGAATCACACGACCTG
GATGGAGTGGGACAGAGAAATTAACAATTACACAAGCTTAATACACTCCTTAATTGAAGAATCGCAAAAC
CAGCAAGAAAAGAATGAACAAGAATTATTGGAATTAGATAAATGGGCAAGTTTGTGGAATTGGTTTAACA
TAACAAATTGGCTGTGGTATATAAAATTATTCATAATGATAGTAGGAGGCTTGGTAGGTTTAAGAATAGT
TTTTGCTGTACTTTCTATAGTGAATAGAGTTAGGCAGGGATATTCACCATTATCGTTTCAGACCCACCTC
CCAACCCCGAGGGGACCCGACAGGCCCGAAGGAATAGAAGAAGAAGGTGGAGAGAGAGACAGAGACAGAT
CCATTCGATTAGTGAACGGATCTCGACGGTATCGGTTAACTTTTAAAAGAAAAGGGGGGATTGGGGGGTA
CAGTGCAGGGGAAAGAATAGTAGACATAATAGCAACAGACATACAAACTAAAGAATTACAAAAACAAATT
ACAAAATTCAAAATTTTATCGATAAGCTTGGGAGTTCCGCGTTACATAACTTACGGTAAATGGCCCGCCT
GGCTGACCGCCCAACGACCCCCGCCCATTGACGTCAATAATGACGTATGTTCCCATAGTAACGCCAATAG
GGACTTTCCATTGACGTCAATGGGTGGAGTATTTACGGTAAACTGCCCACTTGGCAGTACATCAAGTGTA
TCATATGCCAAGTACGCCCCCTATTGACGTCAATGACGGTAAATGGCCCGCCTGGCATTATGCCCAGTAC
ATGACCTTATGGGACTTTCCTACTTGGCAGTACATCTACGTATTAGTCATCGCTATTACCATGGTGATGC
GGTTTTGGCAGTACATCAATGGGCGTGGATAGCGGTTTGACTCACGGGGATTTCCAAGTCTCCACCCCAT
TGACGTCAATGGGAGTTTGTTTTGGCACCAAAATCAACGGGACTTTCCAAAATGTCGTAACAACTCCGCC
CCATTGACGCAAATGGGCGGTAGGCGTGTACGGTGGGAGGTCTATATAAGCAGAGCTCGTTTAGTGAACC
GTCAGATCGCCTGGAGACGCCATCCACGCTGTTTTGACCTCCATAGAAGACACCGACTCTAGTCCAGTGT
GGTGGAATTCTGCAGATATCAACAAGTTTGTACAAAAAAGCAGGCTTCACCATGGACTACAAAGACGATG
ACGACAAGGCAGCCGAGACTCGGAACGTGGCCGGAGCAGAGGCCCCACCGCCCCAGAAGCGCTACTACCG
GCAACGTGCTCACTCCAACCCCATGGCGGACCACACGCTGCGCTACCCTGTGAAGCCAGAGGAGATGGAC
TGGTCTGAGCTATACCCAGAGTTCTTCGCTCCACTCACTCAAAATCAGAGCCACGACGATCCGAAAGACA
AAAAGGAAAAGAGAGCTCAGGCCCAAGTGGAGTTTGCAGACATAGGCTGTGGCTATGGTGGCCTGTTAGT
GGAACTGTCACCGCTGTTCCCAGACACACTTATTCTGGGTCTGGAGATCCGTGTTAAAGTGTCTGATTAC
GTACAAGACCGGATTCGGGCCCTACGCGCAGCTCCTGCAGGTGGCTTCCAGAACATCGCCTGTCTCCGTA
GCAATGCCATGAAGCACCTGCCGAATTTTTTTTATAAAGGCCAGCTGACAAAGATGTTCTTCCTCTTCCC
CGACCCGCACTTTAAACGTACGAAACACAAGTGGCGAATCATCAGTCCCACCCTGCTAGCAGAATATGCC
TACGTGCTAAGAGTTGGGGGGCTGGTGTATACCATAACCGATGTGCTGGAGCTACACGATTGGATGTGTA
CCCACTTTGAAGAGCACCCACTGTTTGAGCGTGTGCCTCTGGAGGACCTGAGTGAAGACCCCGTTGTGGG
ACATCTAGGCACCTCAACTGAGGAGGGGAAGAAAGTTCTACGTAATGGAGGGAAGAATTTCCCAGCCATC
TTCCGAAGAATACAAGATCCCGTCCTCCAGGCAGTGACCTCCCAAACCAGCCTGCCTGGTCACTGACACC
CAGCTTTCTTGTACAAAGTGGTTGATATCCAGCACAGTGGCGGCCGCTCGACAATCAACCTCTGGATTAC
AAAATTTGTGAAAGATTGACTGGTATTCTTAACTATGTTGCTCCTTTTACGCTATGTGGATACGCTGCTT
TAATGCCTTTGTATCATGCTATTGCTTCCCGTATGGCTTTCATTTTCTCCTCCTTGTATAAATCCTGGTT
GCTGTCTCTTTATGAGGAGTTGTGGCCCGTTGTCAGGCAACGTGGCGTGGTGTGCACTGTGTTTGCTGAC
GCAACCCCCACTGGTTGGGGCATTGCCACCACCTGTCAGCTCCTTTCCGGGACTTTCGCTTTCCCCCTCC
CTATTGCCACGGCGGAACTCATCGCCGCCTGCCTTGCCCGCTGCTGGACAGGGGCTCGGCTGTTGGGCAC
TGACAATTCCGTGGTGTTGTCGGGGAAGCTGACGTCCTTTCCATGGCTGCTCGCCTGTGTTGCCACCTGG
ATTCTGCGCGGGACGTCCTTCTGCTACGTCCCTTCGGCCCTCAATCCAGCGGACCTTCCTTCCCGCGGCC
TGCTGCCGGCTCTGCGGCCTCTTCCGCGTCTTCGCCTTCGCCCTCAGACGAGTCGGATCTCCCTTTGGGC
CGCCTCCCCGCCTGGAATTCTACCGGGTAGGGGAGGCGCTTTTCCCAAGGCAGTCTGGAGCATGCGCTTT
AGCAGCCCCGCTGGGCACTTGGCGCTACACAAGTGGCCTCTGGCCTCGCACACATTCCACATCCACCGGT
AGGCGCCAACCGGCTCCGTTCTTTGGTGGCCCCTTCGCGCCACCTTCTACTCCTCCCCTAGTCAGGAAGT
TCCCCCCCGCCCCGCAGCTCGCGTCGTGCAGGACGTGACAAATGGAAGTAGCACGTCTCACTAGTCTCGT
GCAGATGGACAGCACCGCTGAGCAATGGAAGCGGGTAGGCCTTTGGGGCAGCGGCCAATAGCAGCTTTGC
TCCTTCGCTTTCTGGGCTCAGAGGCTGGGAAGGGGTGGGTCCGGGGGCGGGCTCAGGGGCGGGCTCAGGG
GCGGGGCGGGCGCCCGAAGGTCCTCCGGAGGCCCGGCATTCTGCACGCTTCAAAAGCGCACGTCTGCCGC
GCTGTTCTCCTCTTCCTCATCTCCGGGCCTTTCGACCTGCAGCCCAAGCTTACCATGACCGAGTACAAGC
CCACGGTGCGCCTCGCCACCCGCGACGACGTCCCCAGGGCCGTACGCACCCTCGCCGCCGCGTTCGCCGA
CTACCCCGCCACGCGCCACACCGTCGATCCGGACCGCCACATCGAGCGGGTCACCGAGCTGCAAGAACTC
TTCCTCACGCGCGTCGGGCTCGACATCGGCAAGGTGTGGGTCGCGGACGACGGCGCCGCGGTGGCGGTCT
GGACCACGCCGGAGAGCGTCGAAGCGGGGGCGGTGTTCGCCGAGATCGGCCCGCGCATGGCCGAGTTGAG
CGGTTCCCGGCTGGCCGCGCAGCAACAGATGGAAGGCCTCCTGGCGCCGCACCGGCCCAAGGAGCCCGCG
TGGTTCCTGGCCACCGTCGGCGTCTCGCCCGACCACCAGGGCAAGGGTCTGGGCAGCGCCGTCGTGCTCC
CCGGAGTGGAGGCGGCCGAGCGCGCCGGGGTGCCCGCCTTCCTGGAGACCTCCGCGCCCCGCAACCTCCC
CTTCTACGAGCGGCTCGGCTTCACCGTCACCGCCGACGTCGAGGTGCCCGAAGGACCGCGCACCTGGTGC
ATGACCCGCAAGCCCGGTGCCTGACGCCCGCCCCACGACCCGCAGCGCCCGACCGAAAGGAGCGCACGAC
CCCATGCATCTCGAGGGCCCGGTACCTTTAAGACCAATGACTTACAAGGCAGCTGTAGATCTTAGCCACT
TTTTAAAAGAAAAGGGGGGACTGGAAGGGCTAGCTCACTCCCAACGAAGACAAGATCTGCTTTTTGCTTG
TACTGGGTCTCTCTGGTTAGACCAGATCTGAGCCTGGGAGCTCTCTGGCTAACTAGGGAACCCACTGCTT
AAGCCTCAATAAAGCTTGCCTTGAGTGCTTCAAGTAGTGTGTGCCCGTCTGTTGTGTGACTCTGGTAACT
AGAGATCCCTCAGACCCTTTTAGTCAGTGTGGAAAATCTCTAGCAGTAGTAGTTCATGTCATCTTATTAT
TCAGTATTTATAACTTGCAAAGAAATGAATATCAGAGAGTGAGAGGAACTTGTTTATTGCAGCTTATAAT
GGTTACAAATAAAGCAATAGCATCACAAATTTCACAAATAAAGCATTTTTTTCACTGCATTCTAGTTGTG
GTTTGTCCAAACTCATCAATGTATCTTATCATGTCTGGCTCTAGCTATCCCGCCCCTAACTCCGCCCATC
CCGCCCCTAACTCCGCCCAGTTCCGCCCATTCTCCGCCCCATGGCTGACTAATTTTTTTTATTTATGCAG
AGGCCGAGGCCGCCTCGGCCTCTGAGCTATTCCAGAAGTAGTGAGGAGGCTTTTTTGGAGGCCTAGGGAC
GTACCCAATTCGCCCTATAGTGAGTCGTATTACGCGCGCTCACTGGCCGTCGTTTTACAACGTCGTGACT
GGGAAAACCCTGGCGTTACCCAACTTAATCGCCTTGCAGCACATCCCCCTTTCGCCAGCTGGCGTAATAG
CGAAGAGGCCCGCACCGATCGCCCTTCCCAACAGTTGCGCAGCCTGAATGGCGAATGGG
[124 nt withheld, positions 6570-6693]
C
[91 nt withheld, positions 6695-6785]
A
[49 nt withheld, positions 6787-6835]
CCTTTGACGTTGGAGTCCACGTTCTTT
[37 nt withheld, positions 6863-6899]
ACCCTATCTCGGTCTATTCTTTTGATTTATAAGGGATTTTGCCGATTTCGGCCTATTGGTTAAAAAATGA
GCTGATTTAACAAAAATTTAACGCGAATTTTAACAAAATATTAACGCTTACAATTTAGGTGGCACTTTTC
GGGGAAATGTGCGCGGAACCCCTATTTGTTTATTTTTCTAAATACATTCAAATATGTATCCGCTCATGAG
ACAATAACCCTGATAAATGCTTCAATAATATTGAAAAAGGAAGAGTATGAGTATTCAACATTTCCGTGTC
GCCCTTATTCCCTTTTTTGCGGCATTTTGCCTTCCTGTTTTTGCTCACCCAGAAACGCTGGTGAAAGTAA
AAGATGCTGAAGATCAGTTGGGTGCACGAGTGGGTTACATCGAACTGGATCTCAACAGCGGTAAGATCCT
TGAGAGTTTTCGCCCCGAAGAACGTTTTCCAATGATGAGCACTTTTAAAGTTCTGCTATGTGGCGCGGTA
TTATCCCGTATTGACGCCGGGCAAGAGCAACTCGGTCGCCGCATACACTATTCTCAGAATGACTTGGTTG
AGTACTCACCAGTCACAGAAAAGCATCTTACGGATGGCATGACAGTAAGAGAATTATGCAGTGCTGCCAT
AACCATGAGTGATAACACTGCGGCCAACTTACTTCTGACAACGATCGGAGGACCGAAGGAGCTAACCGCT
TTTTTGCACAACATGGGGGATCATGTAACTCGCCTTGATCGTTGGGAACCGGAGCTGAATGAAGCCATAC
CAAACGACGAGCGTGACACCACGATGCCTGTAGCAATGGCAACAACGTTGCGCAAACTATTAACTGGCGA
ACTACTTACTCTAGCTTCCCGGCAACAATTAATAGACTGGATGGAGGCGGATAAAGTTGCAGGACCACTT
CTGCGCTCGGCCCTTCCGGCTGGCTGGTTTATTGCTGATAAATCTGGAGCCGGTGAGCGTGGGTCTCGCG
GTATCATTGCAGCACTGGGGCCAGATGGTAAGCCCTCCCGTATCGTAGTTATCTACACGACGGGGAGTCA
GGCAACTATGGATGAACGAAATAGACAGATCGCTGAGATAGGTGCCTCACTGATTAAGCATTGGTAACTG
TCAGACCAAGTTTACTCATATATACTTTAGATTGATTTAAAACTTCATTTTTAATTTAAAAGGATCTAGG
TGAAGATCCTTTTTGATAATCTCATGACCAAAATCCCTTAACGTGAGTTTTCGTTCCACTGAGCGTCAGA
CCCCGTAGAAAAGATCAAAGGATCTTCTTGAGATCCTTTTTTTCTGCGCGTAATCTGCTGCTTGCAAACA
AAAAAACCACCGCTACCAGCGGTGGTTTGTTTGCCGGATCAAGAGCTACCAACTCTTTTTCCGAAGGTAA
CTGGCTTCAGCAGAGCGCAGATACCAAATACTGTTCTTCTAGTGTAGCCGTAGTTAGGCCACCACTTCAA
GAACTCTGTAGCACCGCCTACATACCTCGCTCTGCTAATCCTGTTACCAGTGGCTGCTGCCAGTGGCGAT
AAGTCGTGTCTTACCGGGTTGGACTCAAGACGATAGTTACCGGATAAGGCGCAGCGGTCGGGCTGAACGG
GGGGTTCGTGCACACAGCCCAGCTTGGAGCGAACGACCTACACCGAACTGAGATACCTACAGCGTGAGCT
ATGAGAAAGCGCCACGCTTCCCGAAGGGAGAAAGGCGGACAGGTATCCGGTAAGCGGCAGGGTCGGAACA
GGAGAGCGCACGAGGGAGCTTCCAGGGGGAAACGCCTGGTATCTTTATAGTCCTGTCGGGTTTCGCCACC
TCTGACTTGAGCGTCGATTTTTGTGATGCTCGTCAGGGGGGCGGAGCCTATGGAAAAACGCCAGCAACGC
GGCCTTTTTACGGTTCCTGGCCTTTTGCTGGCCTTTTGCTCACAT
Features (pLannotate 1.2.2; 32 found; start..end, strand, type, name):
      1..122     +  rep_origin     RSF ori (fragment): Plasmids containing the RSF 1030 origin of replication can be propagated in E. coli cells that contain additional plasmids with compatible origins.
    124..216     +  CDS            lacI (fragment): lac repressor; lacI; The lac repressor binds to the lac operator to inhibit transcription in E. coli. This inhibition can be relieved by adding lactose or isopropyl-β-D-thiogalactopyranoside (IPTG).
    229..250     +  protein_bind   CAP binding site: CAP binding activates transcription in the presence of cAMP. E. coli catabolite activator protein
    265..295     +  promoter       lac promoter: promoter for the E. coli lac operon
    303..319     +  protein_bind   lac operator: The lac repressor binds to the lac operator to inhibit transcription in E. coli. This inhibition can be relieved by adding lactose or isopropyl-β-D-thiogalactopyranoside (IPTG). lac repressor encoded by lacI
    364..382     +  promoter       T3 promoter: promoter for bacteriophage T3 RNA polymerase
    410..636     +  promoter       RSV promoter: Rous sarcoma virus enhancer/promoter
    637..817     +  LTR            5' LTR (truncated): truncated 5' long terminal repeat (LTR) from HIV-1
    864..989     +  misc_feature   HIV-1 Ψ: packaging signal of human immunodeficiency virus type 1
    973..1336    +  CDS            HIV-1 gag (fragment): gag protein from human immunodeficiency virus 1; gag
   1482..1715    +  misc_feature   RRE: The Rev response element (RRE) of HIV-1 allows for Rev-dependent mRNA export from the nucleus to the cytoplasm.
   2092..2192    +  CDS            Rev (fragment): human immunodeficiency virus 1 (HIV-1) Rev protein; rev; enhances nuclear export of unspliced and incompletely spliced viral mRNAs
   2211..2327    +  misc_feature   cPPT/CTS: central polypurine tract and central termination sequence of HIV-1
   2350..2653    +  enhancer       CMV enhancer: human cytomegalovirus immediate early enhancer
   2654..2857    +  promoter       CMV promoter: human cytomegalovirus (CMV) immediate early promoter
   2962..2986    +  protein_bind   attB1: mutant version of attB; recombination site for the Gateway® BP reaction BP Clonase™
   2994..3014    +  CDS            3xFLAG (fragment): three tandem FLAG® epitope tags
   3019..3843    +  CDS            METTL1: TRMB_HUMAN - Also known as C12orf1 From Homo sapiens (Human).
   3848..3872    -  protein_bind   attB2: mutant version of attB; recombination site for the Gateway® BP reaction BP Clonase™
   3903..4491    +  misc_feature   WPRE: woodchuck hepatitis virus posttranscriptional regulatory element
   4505..5004    +  promoter       PGK promoter: mouse phosphoglycerate kinase 1 promoter
   5025..5624    +  CDS            PuroR: puromycin N-acetyltransferase; pac from Streptomyces alboniger; confers resistance to puromycin
   5692..5829    +  CDS            nef (fragment): NEF_HV1LA - Experimental evidence at protein level: Swiss-Prot protein existence level 1. Extracellular Nef protein targets CD4(+) T-lymphocytes for apoptosis by interacting with CXCR4 surface receptors. From Human immunodeficiency virus type 1 group M subtype B (isolate Lai) (HIV-1).
   5815..5995    +  LTR            5' LTR (truncated): truncated 5' long terminal repeat (LTR) from HIV-1
   6067..6188    +  polyA_signal   SV40 poly(A) signal: SV40 polyadenylation signal
   6228..6363    +  rep_origin     SV40 ori: SV40 origin of replication
   6384..6402    -  promoter       T7 promoter: promoter for bacteriophage T7 RNA polymerase
   6410..6565    +  CDS            lacZα (fragment): LacZα fragment of β-galactosidase; lacZ fragment
   6570..6998    +  rep_origin     f1 ori (sequence partly withheld): f1 bacteriophage origin of replication; arrow indicates direction of (+) strand synthesis
   7051..7155    +  promoter       AmpR promoter: bla
   7156..8016    +  CDS            AmpR: β-lactamase; bla; confers resistance to ampicillin, carbenicillin, and related antibiotics
   8187..8775    +  rep_origin     ori: high-copy-number ColE1/pMB1/pBR322/pUC origin of replication
