[The description below was written by a language model from this plasmid's Addgene catalogue record and pLannotate feature annotations shown in this document.]
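Description:
pdest N-FLAG METTL1-WT puro is a lentiviral mammalian expression plasmid of about 8.8 kb, built on the pdest Puro Gateway destination backbone, for expressing wild-type human METTL1 (also known as TRMT8/TRM8) with an N-terminal FLAG tag. In bacteria it is maintained through a ColE1/pUC-type origin and selected with ampicillin via the β-lactamase gene. The catalogue lists it as low copy and grown in a recombination-deficient strain, which is usual for plasmids carrying repeated LTR sequences. An f1 origin, an SV40 origin, and remnants of lac/lacZα and T3/T7 promoter sequences are backbone leftovers.

The viral portion has a third-generation layout. An RSV promoter drives a truncated HIV-1 5' LTR, followed by the Ψ packaging signal with a partial gag sequence, the Rev response element for Rev-dependent export of the genomic RNA, and the cPPT/CTS. A truncated LTR lies at the 3' end, followed by an SV40 polyadenylation signal. Within this frame, the CMV enhancer/promoter drives the insert, which is flanked by attB1 and attB2 sites left by Gateway recombination. The feature table finds a short FLAG-matching segment immediately upstream of the METTL1 coding sequence, consistent with the recorded N-terminal tag. A WPRE downstream enhances transcript expression. A separate mouse PGK promoter drives puromycin N-acetyltransferase, allowing selection of transduced or transfected cells with puromycin.

The construct is intended for METTL1 expression in mammalian cells, either by direct transfection or after packaging into lentiviral particles with helper plasmids for stable integration. The FLAG epitope allows detection or immunoprecipitation. The "WT" label and the associated study on methyltransferase-independent functions of METTL1 suggest it serves as the wild-type reference alongside mutant versions, though the record does not describe these.
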