Addgene plasmid #223055: pdest N-FLAG METTL1-WT puro
Purpose: METTL1-WT gene expression in mammalian cells
Depositing lab: Alejandro Gutierrez. Depositing organization: Boston Children's Hospital. Publication: A methyltransferase-independent role for METTL1 in tRNA aminoacylation and oncogenic transformation. Ali RH, Orellana EA, Lee SH, Chae YC, Chen Y, Clauwaert J, Kennedy AL, Gutierrez AE, Papke DJ, Valenzuela M, Silverman B, Falzetta A, Ficarro SB, Marto JA, Fletcher CDM, Perez-Atayde A, Alcindor T, Shimamura A, Prensner JR, Gregory RI, Gutierrez A. Mol Cell. 2025 Mar 6;85(5):948-961.e11. doi: 10.1016/j.molcel.2025.01.003. Epub 2025 Jan 31. PubMed 39892392.
Backbone
  Vector backbone: pdest Puro
  Vector type: Mammalian Expression, Lentiviral
  Selectable markers: Puromycin
Growth in bacteria
  Bacterial resistance: Ampicillin, 100 μg/mL
  Growth temperature: 37°C
  Growth strain: NEB Stable
  Copy number: Low Copy
Gene/Insert
  Gene/Insert name: METTL1-WT
  Species: H. sapiens (human)
  Insert size (bp): 852
  Entrez Gene: METTL1 (a.k.a. C12orf1, TRM8, TRMT8, YDL201w)
  Promoter: CMV
  Tag / fusion protein: FLAG (N terminal on insert)
  Cloning method: Gateway Cloning
  Sequencing primers: 5′ CGCAAATGGGCGGTAGGCGTG
Terms and licenses: Academic/Nonprofit Terms; Industry Terms: Not Available to Industry
How to cite: pdest N-FLAG METTL1-WT puro was a gift from Alejandro Gutierrez (Addgene plasmid # 223055 ; http://n2t.net/addgene:223055 ; RRID:Addgene_223055)
